Addgene plasmid #127823: pNH-TrxT-G-S15
Purpose: Production of recombinant human ribosomal protein S15
Depositing lab: Ivanhoe Leung. Depositing organization: University of Auckland. Publication: An improved method for the heterologous production of soluble human ribosomal proteins in Escherichia coli. Correddu D, Montano Lopez JJ, Vadakkedath PG, Lai A, Pernes JI, Watson PR, Leung IKH. Sci Rep. 2019 Jun 20;9(1):8884. doi: 10.1038/s41598-019-45323-8. PubMed 31222068.
Backbone
  Vector backbone: pNH-TrxT
  Vector type: Bacterial Expression
Growth in bacteria
  Bacterial resistance: Kanamycin, 50 μg/mL
  Growth temperature: 37°C
  Growth strain: DH5alpha
  Copy number: High Copy
Gene/Insert
  Gene/Insert name: RPS15 (alt name: Ribosomal protein S15)
  Species: H. sapiens (human)
  Entrez Gene: RPS15 (a.k.a. RIG, S15)
  Promoter: T7
  Cloning method: Ligation Independent Cloning
Terms and licenses: Academic/Nonprofit Terms; Industry Terms: Not Available to Industry
How to cite: pNH-TrxT-G-S15 was a gift from Ivanhoe Leung (Addgene plasmid # 127823 ; http://n2t.net/addgene:127823 ; RRID:Addgene_127823)
