[The description below was written by a language model from this plasmid's Addgene catalogue record and pLannotate feature annotations shown in this document.]
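Description:
pNH-TrxT-G-S15 is a bacterial expression plasmid built on the pNH-TrxT backbone for producing recombinant human ribosomal protein S15 (RPS15) in Escherichia coli. It is propagated under kanamycin selection through an aminoglycoside phosphotransferase (KanR) gene and replicates from a ColE1/pMB1-type origin. The catalogue lists it as high copy, although the annotated backbone also carries the rop gene and the bom region from pBR322, as is typical of pET-style vectors. An f1 origin is present as well, and short tetracycline-resistance fragments flanking the lacI region appear to be non-functional backbone remnants.

The expression cassette is driven by a T7 promoter followed by a lac operator and the strong T7 gene 10 ribosome binding site. A lacI gene with its own promoter is encoded on the plasmid. Transcription therefore depends on T7 RNA polymerase supplied by the host and is kept repressed until induced with IPTG or lactose. The reading frame begins with E. coli thioredoxin (trxA), a fusion partner commonly used to improve solubility, placed immediately upstream of the human RPS15 coding sequence, which was inserted by ligation-independent cloning. A T7 terminator closes the cassette. Downstream of RPS15, the annotation also detects a short histidine-tag fragment and a fragment of a T7 gene 10B-derived solubility tag, but the record does not show whether these are in frame with the fusion or lie beyond its stop codon. It also does not annotate any N-terminal tag or protease cleavage site. The associated work concerns improved heterologous production of soluble human ribosomal proteins in E. coli, which matches the thioredoxin-fusion design.
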