Features (pLannotate 1.2.2; 20 found; start..end, strand, type, name):
      1..25      +  protein_bind   lac operator: The lac repressor binds to the lac operator to inhibit transcription in E. coli. This inhibition can be relieved by adding lactose or isopropyl-β-D-thiogalactopyranoside (IPTG). lac repressor encoded by lacI
     40..62      +  RBS            RBS: efficient ribosome binding site from bacteriophage T7 gene 10 (Olins and Rangwala, 1989)
    100..426     +  CDS            trxA: THIO_ECO57 - Experimental evidence at protein level: Swiss-Prot protein existence level 1. Participates in various redox reactions through the reversible oxidation of its active center dithiol to a disulfide and catalyzes dithiol-disulfide exchange reactions. From Escherichia coli O157:H7.
    463..897     +  CDS            RPS15 (sequence withheld): RS15_HUMAN - Also known as RIG. Experimental evidence at protein level: Swiss-Prot protein existence level 1. From Homo sapiens (Human).
    963..980     +  CDS            9xHis (fragment): 9xHis affinity tag
    990..1039    +  CDS            SET1 (fragment): solubility-enhancement tag derived from T7 phage gene 10B
   1047..1094    +  terminator     T7 terminator: transcription terminator for bacteriophage T7 RNA polymerase
   1131..1559    +  rep_origin     f1 ori (sequence partly withheld): f1 bacteriophage origin of replication; arrow indicates direction of (+) strand synthesis
   1612..1669    +  promoter       AmpR promoter (fragment): bla
   1678..2493    -  CDS            KanR: aminoglycoside phosphotransferase; aph(3')-Ia; confers resistance to kanamycin in bacteria or G418 (Geneticin®) in eukaryotes
   2615..3203    +  rep_origin     ori: high-copy-number ColE1/pMB1/pBR322/pUC origin of replication
   3389..3528    -  misc_feature   bom: basis of mobility region from pBR322
   3630..3821    -  CDS            rop: Rop protein, which maintains plasmids at low copy number; rop
   3838..4218    +  CDS            YPB1_ECOLX: Protein predicted: Swiss-Prot protein existence level 4. From Escherichia coli.
   4290..4581    -  CDS            TcR (fragment): tetracycline efflux protein; tet; confers resistance to tetracycline
   4596..4617    -  protein_bind   CAP binding site: CAP binding activates transcription in the presence of cAMP. E. coli catabolite activator protein
   4630..5712    -  CDS            lacI: lac repressor; lacI; The lac repressor binds to the lac operator to inhibit transcription in E. coli. This inhibition can be relieved by adding lactose or isopropyl-β-D-thiogalactopyranoside (IPTG).
   5713..5790    -  promoter       lacI promoter: lacI
   5798..6077    -  CDS            TcR (fragment): tetracycline efflux protein; tet; confers resistance to tetracycline
   6099..6117    +  promoter       T7 promoter: promoter for bacteriophage T7 RNA polymerase
>Addgene plasmid #127823 | pNH-TrxT-G-S15 | addgene full sequence | sequence record 252256 | Addgene NGS Result
GGAATTGTGAGCGGATAACAATTCCCCTCTAGAAATAATTTTGTTTAACTTTAAGAAGGAGATATACATA
TGCACCATCATCATCATCATTCTTCTGGTATGAGCGATAAAATTATTCACCTGACTGACGACAGTTTTGA
CACGGATGTACTCAAAGCGGACGGGGCGATCCTCGTCGATTTCTGGGCAGAGTGGTGCGGTCCGTGCAAA
ATGATCGCCCCGATTCTGGATGAAATCGCTGACGAATATCAGGGCAAACTGACCGTTGCAAAACTGAACA
TCGATCAAAACCCTGGCACTGCGCCGAAATATGGCATCCGTGGTATCCCGACTCTGCTGCTGTTCAAAAA
CGGTGAAGTGGCGGCAACCAAAGTGGGCGCACTGTCTAAAGGTCAGTTGAAAGAGTTCCTCGACGCTAAC
CTGGCCGGTACCGAGAACTTGTACTTCCAATCCGGCGGCGGC
[435 nt withheld, positions 463-897]
TAACAGTAAAGGTGGATACGGATCCGAATTCGAGCTCCGTCGACAAGCTTGCGGCCGCACTCGAGCACCA
CCACCACCACCACTGAGATCCGGCTGCTAACAAAGCCCGAAAGGAAGCTGAGTTGGCTGCTGCCACCGCT
GAGCAATAACTAGCATAACCCCTTGGGGCCTCTAAACGGGTCTTGAGGGGTTTTTTGCTGAAAGGAGGAA
CTATATCCGGATTGGCGAATGGG
[124 nt withheld, positions 1131-1254]
C
[91 nt withheld, positions 1256-1346]
A
[49 nt withheld, positions 1348-1396]
CCTTTGACGTTGGAGTCCACGTTCTTT
[37 nt withheld, positions 1424-1460]
ACCCTATCTCGGTCTATTCTTTTGATTTATAAGGGATTTTGCCGATTTCGGCCTATTGGTTAAAAAATGA
GCTGATTTAACAAAAATTTAACGCGAATTTTAACAAAATATTAACGCTTACAATTTAGGTGGCACTTTTC
GGGGAAATGTGCGCGGAACCCCTATTTGTTTATTTTTCTAAATACATTCAAATATGTATCCGCTCATGAA
TTAATTCTTAGAAAAACTCATCGAGCATCAAATGAAACTGCAATTTATTCATATCAGGATTATCAATACC
ATATTTTTGAAAAAGCCGTTTCTGTAATGAAGGAGAAAACTCACCGAGGCAGTTCCATAGGATGGCAAGA
TCCTGGTATCGGTCTGCGATTCCGACTCGTCCAACATCAATACAACCTATTAATTTCCCCTCGTCAAAAA
TAAGGTTATCAAGTGAGAAATCACCATGAGTGACGACTGAATCCGGTGAGAATGGCAAAAGTTTATGCAT
TTCTTTCCAGACTTGTTCAACAGGCCAGCCATTACGCTCGTCATCAAAATCACTCGCATCAACCAAACCG
TTATTCATTCGTGATTGCGCCTGAGCGAGACGAAATACGCGATCGCTGTTAAAAGGACAATTACAAACAG
GAATCGAATGCAACCGGCGCAGGAACACTGCCAGCGCATCAACAATATTTTCACCTGAATCAGGATATTC
TTCTAATACCTGGAATGCTGTTTTCCCGGGGATCGCAGTGGTGAGTAACCATGCATCATCAGGAGTACGG
ATAAAATGCTTGATGGTCGGAAGAGGCATAAATTCCGTCAGCCAGTTTAGTCTGACCATCTCATCTGTAA
CATCATTGGCAACGCTACCTTTGCCATGTTTCAGAAACAACTCTGGCGCATCGGGCTTCCCATACAATCG
ATAGATTGTCGCACCTGATTGCCCGACATTATCGCGAGCCCATTTATACCCATATAAATCAGCATCCATG
TTGGAATTTAATCGCGGCCTAGAGCAAGACGTTTCCCGTTGAATATGGCTCATAACACCCCTTGTATTAC
TGTTTATGTAAGCAGACAGTTTTATTGTTCATGACCAAAATCCCTTAACGTGAGTTTTCGTTCCACTGAG
CGTCAGACCCCGTAGAAAAGATCAAAGGATCTTCTTGAGATCCTTTTTTTCTGCGCGTAATCTGCTGCTT
GCAAACAAAAAAACCACCGCTACCAGCGGTGGTTTGTTTGCCGGATCAAGAGCTACCAACTCTTTTTCCG
AAGGTAACTGGCTTCAGCAGAGCGCAGATACCAAATACTGTCCTTCTAGTGTAGCCGTAGTTAGGCCACC
ACTTCAAGAACTCTGTAGCACCGCCTACATACCTCGCTCTGCTAATCCTGTTACCAGTGGCTGCTGCCAG
TGGCGATAAGTCGTGTCTTACCGGGTTGGACTCAAGACGATAGTTACCGGATAAGGCGCAGCGGTCGGGC
TGAACGGGGGGTTCGTGCACACAGCCCAGCTTGGAGCGAACGACCTACACCGAACTGAGATACCTACAGC
GTGAGCTATGAGAAAGCGCCACGCTTCCCGAAGGGAGAAAGGCGGACAGGTATCCGGTAAGCGGCAGGGT
CGGAACAGGAGAGCGCACGAGGGAGCTTCCAGGGGGAAACGCCTGGTATCTTTATAGTCCTGTCGGGTTT
CGCCACCTCTGACTTGAGCGTCGATTTTTGTGATGCTCGTCAGGGGGGCGGAGCCTATGGAAAAACGCCA
GCAACGCGGCCTTTTTACGGTTCCTGGCCTTTTGCTGGCCTTTTGCTCACATGTTCTTTCCTGCGTTATC
CCCTGATTCTGTGGATAACCGTATTACCGCCTTTGAGTGAGCTGATACCGCTCGCCGCAGCCGAACGACC
GAGCGCAGCGAGTCAGTGAGCGAGGAAGCGGAAGAGCGCCTGATGCGGTATTTTCTCCTTACGCATCTGT
GCGGTATTTCACACCGCAATGGTGCACTCTCAGTACAATCTGCTCTGATGCCGCATAGTTAAGCCAGTAT
ACACTCCGCTATCGCTACGTGACTGGGTCATGGCTGCGCCCCGACACCCGCCAACACCCGCTGACGCGCC
CTGACGGGCTTGTCTGCTCCCGGCATCCGCTTACAGACAAGCTGTGACCGTCTCCGGGAGCTGCATGTGT
CAGAGGTTTTCACCGTCATCACCGAAACGCGCGAGGCAGCTGCGGTAAAGCTCATCAGCGTGGTCGTGAA
GCGATTCACAGATGTCTGCCTGTTCATCCGCGTCCAGCTCGTTGAGTTTCTCCAGAAGCGTTAATGTCTG
GCTTCTGATAAAGCGGGCCATGTTAAGGGCGGTTTTTTCCTGTTTGGTCACTGATGCCTCCGTGTAAGGG
GGATTTCTGTTCATGGGGGTAATGATACCGATGAAACGAGAGAGGATGCTCACGATACGGGTTACTGATG
ATGAACATGCCCGGTTACTGGAACGTTGTGAGGGTAAACAACTGGCGGTATGGATGCGGCGGGACCAGAG
AAAAATCACTCAGGGTCAATGCCAGCGCTTCGTTAATACAGATGTAGGTGTTCCACAGGGTAGCCAGCAG
CATCCTGCGATGCAGATCCGGAACATAATGGTGCAGGGCGCTGACTTCCGCGTTTCCAGACTTTACGAAA
CACGGAAACCGAAGACCATTCATGTTGTTGCTCAGGTCGCAGACGTTTTGCAGCAGCAGTCGCTTCACGT
TCGCTCGCGTATCGGTGATTCATTCTGCTAACCAGTAAGGCAACCCCGCCAGCCTAGCCGGGTCCTCAAC
GACAGGAGCACGATCATGCGCACCCGTGGGGCCGCCATGCCGGCGATAATGGCCTGCTTCTCGCCGAAAC
GTTTGGTGGCGGGACCAGTGACGAAGGCTTGAGCGAGGGCGTGCAAGATTCCGAATACCGCAAGCGACAG
GCCGATCATCGTCGCGCTCCAGCGAAAGCGGTCCTCGCCGAAAATGACCCAGAGCGCTGCCGGCACCTGT
CCTACGAGTTGCATGATAAAGAAGACAGTCATAAGTGCGGCGACGATAGTCATGCCCCGCGCCCACCGGA
AGGAGCTGACTGGGTTGAAGGCTCTCAAGGGCATCGGTCGAGATCCCGGTGCCTAATGAGTGAGCTAACT
TACATTAATTGCGTTGCGCTCACTGCCCGCTTTCCAGTCGGGAAACCTGTCGTGCCAGCTGCATTAATGA
ATCGGCCAACGCGCGGGGAGAGGCGGTTTGCGTATTGGGCGCCAGGGTGGTTTTTCTTTTCACCAGTGAG
ACGGGCAACAGCTGATTGCCCTTCACCGCCTGGCCCTGAGAGAGTTGCAGCAAGCGGTCCACGCTGGTTT
GCCCCAGCAGGCGAAAATCCTGTTTGATGGTGGTTAACGGCGGGATATAACATGAGCTGTCTTCGGTATC
GTCGTATCCCACTACCGAGATATCCGCACCAACGCGCAGCCCGGACTCGGTAATGGCGCGCATTGCGCCC
AGCGCCATCTGATCGTTGGCAACCAGCATCGCAGTGGGAACGATGCCCTCATTCAGCATTTGCATGGTTT
GTTGAAAACCGGACATGGCACTCCAGTCGCCTTCCCGTTCCGCTATCGGCTGAATTTGATTGCGAGTGAG
ATATTTATGCCAGCCAGCCAGACGCAGACGCGCCGAGACAGAACTTAATGGGCCCGCTAACAGCGCGATT
TGCTGGTGACCCAATGCGACCAGATGCTCCACGCCCAGTCGCGTACCGTCTTCATGGGAGAAAATAATAC
TGTTGATGGGTGTCTGGTCAGAGACATCAAGAAATAACGCCGGAACATTAGTGCAGGCAGCTTCCACAGC
AATGGCATCCTGGTCATCCAGCGGATAGTTAATGATCAGCCCACTGACGCGTTGCGCGAGAAGATTGTGC
ACCGCCGCTTTACAGGCTTCGACGCCGCTTCGTTCTACCATCGACACCACCACGCTGGCACCCAGTTGAT
CGGCGCGAGATTTAATCGCCGCGACAATTTGCGACGGCGCGTGCAGGGCCAGACTGGAGGTGGCAACGCC
AATCAGCAACGACTGTTTGCCCGCCAGTTGTTGTGCCACGCGGTTGGGAATGTAATTCAGCTCCGCCATC
GCCGCTTCCACTTTTTCCCGCGTTTTCGCAGAAACGTGGCTGGCCTGGTTCACCACGCGGGAAACGGTCT
GATAAGAGACACCGGCATACTCTGCGACATCGTATAACGTTACTGGTTTCACATTCACCACCCTGAATTG
ACTCTCTTCCGGGCGCTATCATGCCATACCGCGAAAGGTTTTGCGCCATTCGATGGTGTCCGGGATCTCG
ACGCTCTCCCTTATGCGACTCCTGCATTAGGAAGCAGCCCAGTAGTAGGTTGAGGCCGTTGAGCACCGCC
GCCGCAAGGAATGGTGCATGCAAGGAGATGGCGCCCAACAGTCCCCCGGCCACGGGGCCTGCCACCATAC
CCACGCCGAAACAAGCGCTCATGAGCCCGAAGTGGCGAGCCCGATCTTCCCCATCGGTGATGTCGGCGAT
ATAGGCGCCAGCAACCGCACCTGTGGCGCCGGTGATGCCGGCCACGATGCGTCCGGCGTAGAGGATCGAG
ATCTCGATCCCGCGAAATTAATACGACTCACTATAGG
