>Addgene plasmid #127823 | pNH-TrxT-G-S15 | depositor partial sequence | sequence record 244883 | RPS15 gene plus three extra glycine at before first methionine
GGCGGCGGC
[435 nt withheld, positions 10-444]
TAA
